>Addgene plasmid #245524 | bRA66-deltaMic60 | addgene full sequence | sequence record 486055 | Addgene NGS Result
TCGCGCGTTTCGGTGATGACGGTGAAAACCTCTGACACATGCAGCTCCCGGAGACGGTCACAGCTTGTCT
GTAAGCGGATGCCGGGAGCAGACAAGCCCGTCAGGGCGCGTCAGCGGGTGTTGGCGGGTGTCGGGGCTGG
CTTAACTATGCGGCATCAGAGCAGATTGTACTGAGAGTGCACCATACCACCTTTTCAATTCATCATTTTT
TTTTTATTCTTTTTTTTGATTTCGAATTCGAGCTCGTTTAAACTGGATGGCGGCGTTAGTATCGAATCGA
CAGCAGTATAGCGACCAGCATTCACATACGATTGACGCATGATATTACTTTCTGCGCACTTAACTTCGCA
TCTGGGCAGATGATGTCGAGGCGAAAAAAAATATAAATCACGCTAACATTTGATTAAAATAGAACAACTA
CAATATAAAAAAACTATACAAATGACAAGTTCTTGAAAACAAGAATCTTTTTATTGTCAGTACTGATTAT
TCCTTTGCCCTCGGACGAGTGCTGGGGCGTCGGTTTCCACTATCGGCGAGTACTTCTACACAGCCATCGG
TCCAGACGGCCGCGCTTCTGCGGGCGATTTGTGTACGCCCGACAGTCCCGGCTCCGGATCGGACGATTGC
GTCGCATCGACCCTGCGCCCAAGCTGCATCATCGAAATTGCCGTCAACCAAGCTCTGATAGAGTTGGTCA
AGACCAATGCGGAGCATATACGCCCGGAGCCGCGGCGATCCTGCAAGCTCCGGATGCCTCCGCTCGAAGT
AGCGCGTCTGCTGCTCCATACAAGCCAACCACGGCCTCCAGAAGAAGATGTTGGCGACCTCGTATTGGGA
ATCCCCGAACATCGCCTCGCTCCAGTCAATGACCGCTGTTATGCGGCCATTGTCCGTCAGGACATTGTTG
GAGCCGAAATCCGCGTGCACGAGGTGCCGGACTTCGGGGCAGTCCTCGGCCCAAAGCATCAGCTCATCGA
GAGCCTGCGCGACGGACGCACTGACGGTGTCGTCCATCACAGTTTGCCAGTGATACACATGGGGATCAGC
AATCGCGCATATGAAATCACGCCATGTAGTGTATTGACCGATTCCTTGCGGTCCGAATGGGCCGAACCCG
CTCGTCTGGCTAAGATCGGCCGCAGCGATCGCATCCATGGCCTCCGCGACCGGCTGCAGAACAGCGGGCA
GTTCGGTTTCAGGCAGGTCTTGCAACGTGACACCCTGTGCACGGCGGGAGATGCAATAGGTCAGGCTCTC
GCTGAATTCCCCAATGTCAAGCACTTCCGGAATCGGGAGCGCGGCCGATGCAAAGTGCCGATAAACATAA
CGATCTTTGTAGAAACCATCGGCGCAGCTATTTACCCGCAGGACATATCCACGCCCTCCTACATCGAAGC
TGAAAGCACGAGATTCTTCGCCCTCCGAGAGCTGCATCAGGTCGGAGACGCTGTCGAACTTTTCGATCAG
AAACTTCTCGACAGACGTCGCGGTGAGTTCAGGCTTTTTACCCATGGTTGTTTATGTTCGGATGTGATGT
GAGAACTGTATCCTAGCAAGATTTTAAAAGGAAGTATATGAAAGAAGAACCTCAGTGGCAAATCCTAACC
TTTTATATTTCTCTACAGGGGCGCGGCGTGGGGACAATTCAACGCGTCTGTGAGGGGAGCGTTTCCCTGC
TCGCAGGTCCGCAGCGAGGAGCCGTAATTTTTGCTTCGCGCCGTGCGGCCATCAAAATGTATGGATGCAA
ATGATTATACATGGGGATGTATGGGCTAAATGTACGGGCGACAGTCACATCATGCCCCTGAGCTGCGCAC
GTCAAGACTGTCAAGGAGGGTATTCTGGGCCTCCATGTCGCTGGCCGGGTGACCCGGCGGGGACGAGGCA
AGCTAAACAGATCTGTAAAGAGCCCCATTATCTTAGCCTAAAAAAACCTTCTCTTTGGAACTTTCAGTAA
TACGCTTAACTGCTCATTGCTATATTGAAGTACGGATTAGAAGCCGCCGAGCGGGTGACAGCCCTCCGAA
GGAAGACTCTCCTCCGTGCGTCCTCGTCTTCACCGGTCGCGTTCCTGAAACGCAGATGTGCCTCGCGCCG
CACTGCTCCGAACAATAAAGATTCTACAATACTAGCTTTTATGGTTATGAAGAGGAAAAATTGGCAGTAA
CCTGGCCCCACAAACCTTCAAATGAACGAATCAAATTAACAACCATAGGATGATAATGCGATTAGTTTTT
TAGCCTTATTTCTGGGGTAATTAATCAGCGAAGCGATGATTTTTGATCTATTAACAGATATATAAATGCA
AAAACTGCATAACCACTTTAACTAATACTTTCAACATTTTCGGTTTGTATTACTTCTTATTCAAATGTAA
TAAAAGTATCAACAAAAAATTGTTAATATACCTCTATACTTTAACGTCAAGGAGAAAAAACCCGGATCTC
AAAATGGATAAAAAGTATAGTATTGGTTTAGATATTGGTACTAACTCTGTGGGTTGGGCAGTTATCACTG
ACGAATATAAAGTTCCATCAAAGAAATTTAAGGTGTTAGGTAACACTGACAGACACTCAATAAAAAAGAA
TCTTATCGGTGCTCTTTTGTTCGACTCCGGTGAAACTGCCGAGGCTACACGTTTAAAAAGAACAGCAAGA
AGAAGATATACCCGTAGAAAAAATAGAATATGTTATTTACAAGAAATCTTTTCTAATGAAATGGCTAAAG
TTGATGATTCCTTTTTCCATAGATTGGAAGAGTCATTTTTGGTTGAAGAAGACAAAAAGCATGAGAGACA
TCCAATCTTTGGGAATATAGTTGATGAAGTGGCTTACCATGAAAAATATCCTACCATTTATCATTTAAGA
AAGAAATTGGTAGATTCAACTGATAAAGCTGACCTTAGATTAATCTATTTAGCACTTGCCCATATGATTA
AATTTAGAGGTCATTTTTTGATTGAAGGTGATTTGAACCCAGATAATTCTGACGTGGATAAATTATTTAT
TCAATTAGTCCAAACCTACAACCAATTATTTGAGGAAAATCCAATTAATGCTAGTGGTGTCGATGCCAAA
GCTATATTATCAGCCAGATTATCAAAATCTAGACGTTTGGAAAATTTGATTGCCCAATTGCCAGGAGAAA
AAAAGAATGGATTATTTGGAAACTTGATCGCATTATCATTGGGTTTGACACCAAATTTTAAATCTAATTT
TGATTTAGCTGAAGATGCTAAATTACAATTATCAAAAGACACCTATGACGACGATTTGGACAATTTACTT
GCTCAAATTGGTGATCAATATGCAGATTTGTTCTTAGCTGCTAAAAACTTATCTGATGCTATTTTGTTGT
CTGATATTTTGAGAGTGAACACAGAAATAACCAAAGCTCCATTATCAGCATCTATGATCAAACGTTATGA
TGAACACCATCAGGATTTGACTTTATTGAAAGCTTTGGTGAGACAACAATTGCCAGAGAAGTATAAAGAA
ATCTTTTTCGATCAATCTAAAAACGGGTATGCAGGTTATATTGATGGGGGTGCCTCCCAAGAGGAATTTT
ACAAATTTATAAAACCTATTTTAGAAAAGATGGATGGGACTGAGGAACTTTTGGTCAAATTGAACAGAGA
AGATTTGTTACGTAAACAGAGAACTTTTGATAATGGTAGTATACCTCACCAAATTCATTTGGGTGAGTTG
CATGCAATTTTAAGAAGACAAGAAGATTTTTATCCATTTTTAAAAGATAATAGAGAAAAAATCGAGAAAA
TTTTAACCTTTAGAATTCCATACTATGTTGGGCCTTTGGCTAGAGGTAATTCAAGATTTGCCTGGATGAC
ACGTAAATCAGAAGAAACTATTACCCCTTGGAATTTTGAAGAGGTTGTTGATAAAGGAGCATCAGCACAG
AGTTTTATTGAAAGAATGACCAATTTCGATAAAAACTTACCAAATGAAAAAGTTTTACCAAAACATTCCT
TGTTATACGAATATTTTACTGTTTACAATGAACTTACAAAGGTTAAATATGTTACTGAAGGTATGCGTAA
GCCAGCCTTTTTATCTGGAGAACAGAAAAAGGCAATAGTTGATTTATTGTTTAAAACAAATAGAAAAGTT
ACTGTTAAACAATTAAAAGAAGATTACTTTAAGAAAATTGAATGTTTTGATTCAGTTGAAATCAGTGGTG
TTGAAGACAGATTTAATGCTAGTTTAGGAACTTACCATGATTTACTTAAAATTATCAAAGATAAAGATTT
CTTGGATAACGAAGAAAATGAAGACATTTTAGAAGACATTGTTTTAACCTTAACTTTATTCGAAGATAGA
GAGATGATTGAAGAACGTTTGAAGACTTATGCACATTTGTTTGACGATAAAGTGATGAAACAGTTGAAAA
GAAGACGTTATACTGGATGGGGTAGATTGTCTCGTAAATTGATCAATGGAATTAGAGATAAACAAAGTGG
TAAAACTATCTTGGACTTTTTGAAATCTGACGGATTTGCTAATAGAAATTTCATGCAATTGATCCACGAC
GATAGTTTGACATTTAAAGAAGACATCCAAAAGGCCCAAGTGAGTGGGCAAGGTGATTCATTACATGAAC
ATATTGCAAATTTAGCCGGATCTCCTGCTATTAAGAAAGGGATATTACAAACTGTTAAAGTTGTGGATGA
ATTAGTGAAAGTAATGGGAAGACATAAACCTGAAAACATTGTCATTGAGATGGCAAGAGAAAATCAAACT
ACACAAAAAGGACAGAAAAATAGTAGAGAACGTATGAAAAGAATAGAAGAGGGTATTAAAGAATTGGGTA
GTCAAATATTGAAAGAACACCCAGTGGAAAATACCCAGTTGCAAAATGAAAAATTATATCTTTACTACCT
TCAAAATGGACGTGATATGTATGTTGATCAGGAATTAGATATAAATAGACTTTCAGATTATGATGTAGAT
CATATAGTTCCACAATCTTTCTTGAAAGATGATTCCATAGACAATAAAGTATTAACTAGAAGTGATAAAA
ATAGAGGTAAAAGTGATAATGTCCCAAGTGAGGAAGTCGTCAAAAAGATGAAAAATTACTGGCGTCAACT
TTTGAATGCTAAATTAATTACTCAAAGAAAATTTGATAATTTGACTAAAGCAGAAAGAGGTGGGCTTTCT
GAATTAGATAAAGCCGGGTTCATTAAAAGACAATTGGTCGAAACTAGACAAATTACTAAACATGTTGCCC
AAATTTTAGATTCCCGTATGAACACTAAGTATGACGAAAATGATAAGTTAATACGTGAGGTTAAAGTCAT
TACTTTAAAATCAAAACTTGTCTCTGATTTCAGAAAGGATTTCCAATTCTATAAAGTTAGAGAAATTAAT
AATTATCATCATGCTCATGATGCATATTTGAATGCTGTAGTTGGAACTGCTTTAATCAAGAAATACCCTA
AATTAGAATCTGAATTTGTATATGGTGATTACAAAGTCTATGATGTTAGAAAGATGATTGCTAAATCAGA
ACAAGAAATTGGTAAAGCTACAGCTAAATACTTCTTTTACTCTAACATTATGAATTTCTTTAAAACAGAA
ATTACTTTGGCAAACGGTGAAATTAGAAAAAGACCTCTTATTGAAACAAATGGTGAGACTGGAGAGATAG
TTTGGGACAAAGGGCGTGATTTCGCTACTGTTAGAAAAGTTTTATCAATGCCACAAGTTAACATTGTAAA
GAAAACAGAGGTTCAAACTGGTGGTTTCTCAAAAGAAAGTATTTTGCCTAAAAGAAATAGTGATAAATTG
ATTGCCAGAAAAAAGGATTGGGATCCAAAGAAATATGGTGGTTTCGACTCACCAACCGTAGCCTATTCTG
TTTTGGTTGTGGCAAAGGTTGAAAAGGGTAAAAGTAAAAAGCTTAAATCAGTAAAAGAACTTTTGGGTAT
TACAATAATGGAAAGAAGTTCCTTTGAAAAGAACCCTATTGATTTTTTGGAAGCTAAAGGTTATAAGGAA
GTAAAGAAGGACTTAATAATCAAATTGCCTAAATATTCTTTATTTGAATTAGAAAATGGGAGAAAAAGAA
TGTTGGCTTCTGCTGGAGAATTGCAAAAGGGTAATGAATTAGCATTGCCTTCCAAATATGTTAACTTCTT
GTATTTAGCTTCACACTATGAAAAGTTGAAAGGGTCACCAGAAGATAACGAGCAAAAACAATTATTTGTT
GAACAACACAAACACTACTTAGATGAGATTATAGAACAAATTAGTGAATTCAGTAAAAGAGTGATATTAG
CTGATGCAAATTTAGATAAAGTTTTGTCAGCCTATAACAAACATAGAGATAAGCCAATTAGAGAACAAGC
AGAAAACATTATTCACTTATTTACCCTTACCAATTTAGGAGCACCTGCTGCTTTCAAGTATTTTGATACA
ACAATTGATCGTAAAAGATATACCTCAACAAAAGAAGTCTTAGACGCCACCTTAATTCATCAATCAATCA
CTGGATTGTATGAGACAAGAATTGATTTGTCTCAATTGGGTGGTGATGAAGGGGCTGATCCTAAGAAGAA
AAGAAAAGTTGATCCAAAGAAAAAGCGTAAGGTGGATCCTAAGAAAAAGAGAAAGGTTGACTACAAAGAC
CATGACGGTGATTATAAAGATCATGACATCGACTACAAGGATGACGATGACAAGTGATAATCTCTTCTCG
AGTCATGTAATTAGTTATGTCACGCTTACATTCACGCCCTCCCCCCACATCCGCTCTAACCGAAAAGGAA
GGAGTTAGACAACCTGAAGTCTAGGTCCCTATTTATTTTTTTATAGTTATGTTAGTATTAAGAACGTTAT
TTATATTTCAAATTTTTCTTTTTTTTCTGTACAGACGCGTGTACGCATGTAACATTATACTGAAAACCTT
GCTTGAGAAGGTTTTGGGACGCTCGAAGGCTTTAATTTGCGGCCGGTACTGCGGTGTGAAATACCGCACA
GATGCGTAAGGAGAAAATACCGCATCAGGAAATTGTAAGCGTTAATATTTTGTTAAAATTCGCGTTAAAT
TTTTGTTAAATCAGCTCATTTTTTAACCAATAGGCCGAAATCGGCAAAATCCCTTATAAATCAAAAGAAT
AGACCGAGATAGGGT
[37 nt withheld, positions 7156-7192]
AAAGAACGTGGACTCCAACGTCAAAGG
[49 nt withheld, positions 7220-7268]
T
[91 nt withheld, positions 7270-7360]
G
[124 nt withheld, positions 7362-7485]
CCATTCGCCATTCAGGCTGCGCAACTGTTGGGAAGGGCGATCGGTGCGGGCCTCTTCGCTATTACGCCAG
CTGGCGAAAGGGGGATGTGCTGCAAGGCGATTAAGTTGGGTAACGCCAGGGTTTTCCCAGTCACGACGTT
GTAAAACGACGGCCAGTGAATTGTAATACGACTCACTATAGGGCGAATTGGAGCTCCACCGCGGTGGCGG
CCGCTCTAGAACTAGTGGATCCCCCGGGCTGCAGGAATTCGATATCAAGCTTTCTTTGAAAAGATAATGT
ATGATTATGCTTTCACTCATATTTATACAGAAACTTGATGTTTTCTTTCGAGTATATACAAGGTGATTAC
ATGTACGTTTGAAGTACAACTCTAGATTTTGTAGTGCCCTCTTGGGCTAGCGGTAAAGGTGCGCATTTTT
TCACACCCTACAATGTTCTGTTCAAAAGATTTTGGTCAAACGCTGTAGAAGTGAAAGTTGGTGCGCATGT
TTCGGCGTTCGAAACTTCTCCGCAGTGAAAGATAAATGATCAGATTCTTGACTGTGAAATAGTTTTAGAG
CTAGAAATAGCAAGTTAAAATAAGGCTAGTCCGTTATCAACTTGAAAAAGTGGCACCGAGTCGGTGGTGC
TTTTTTTGTTTTTTATGTCTACCGTCGACCTCGAGGGGGGGCCCGGTACCCAGCTTTTGTTCCCTTTAGT
GAGGGTTAATTTCGAGCTTGGCGTAATCATGGTCATAGCTGTTTCCTGTGTGAAATTGTTATCCGCTCAC
AATTCCACACAACATACGAGCCGGAAGCATAAAGTGTAAAGCCTGGGGTGCCTAATGAGTGAGCTAACTC
ACATTAATTGCGTTGCGCTCACTGCCCGCTTTCCAGTCGGGAAACCTGTCGTGCCAGCTGCATTAATGAA
TCGGCCAACGCGCGGGGAGAGGCGGTTTGCGTATTGGGCGCTCTTCCGCTTCCTCGCTCACTGACTCGCT
GCGCTCGGTCGTTCGGCTGCGGCGAGCGGTATCAGCTCACTCAAAGGCGGTAATACGGTTATCCACAGAA
TCAGGGGATAACGCAGGAAAGAACATGTGAGCAAAAGGCCAGCAAAAGGCCAGGAACCGTAAAAAGGCCG
CGTTGCTGGCGTTTTTCCATAGGCTCCGCCCCCCTGACGAGCATCACAAAAATCGACGCTCAAGTCAGAG
GTGGCGAAACCCGACAGGACTATAAAGATACCAGGCGTTTCCCCCTGGAAGCTCCCTCGTGCGCTCTCCT
GTTCCGACCCTGCCGCTTACCGGATACCTGTCCGCCTTTCTCCCTTCGGGAAGCGTGGCGCTTTCTCATA
GCTCACGCTGTAGGTATCTCAGTTCGGTGTAGGTCGTTCGCTCCAAGCTGGGCTGTGTGCACGAACCCCC
CGTTCAGCCCGACCGCTGCGCCTTATCCGGTAACTATCGTCTTGAGTCCAACCCGGTAAGACACGACTTA
TCGCCACTGGCAGCAGCCACTGGTAACAGGATTAGCAGAGCGAGGTATGTAGGCGGTGCTACAGAGTTCT
TGAAGTGGTGGCCTAACTACGGCTACACTAGAAGAACAGTATTTGGTATCTGCGCTCTGCTGAAGCCAGT
TACCTTCGGAAAAAGAGTTGGTAGCTCTTGATCCGGCAAACAAACCACCGCTGGTAGCGGTGGTTTTTTT
GTTTGCAAGCAGCAGATTACGCGCAGAAAAAAAGGATCTCAAGAAGATCCTTTGATCTTTTCTACGGGGT
CTGACGCTCAGTGGAACGAAAACTCACGTTAAGGGATTTTGGTCATGAGATTATCAAAAAGGATCTTCAC
CTAGATCCTTTTAAATTAAAAATGAAGTTTTAAATCAATCTAAAGTATATATGAGTAAACTTGGTCTGAC
AGTTACCAATGCTTAATCAGTGAGGCACCTATCTCAGCGATCTGTCTATTTCGTTCATCCATAGTTGCCT
GACTCCCCGTCGTGTAGATAACTACGATACGGGAGGGCTTACCATCTGGCCCCAGTGCTGCAATGATACC
GCGAGACCCACGCTCACCGGCTCCAGATTTATCAGCAATAAACCAGCCAGCCGGAAGGGCCGAGCGCAGA
AGTGGTCCTGCAACTTTATCCGCCTCCATCCAGTCTATTAATTGTTGCCGGGAAGCTAGAGTAAGTAGTT
CGCCAGTTAATAGTTTGCGCAACGTTGTTGCCATTGCTACAGGCATCGTGGTGTCACGCTCGTCGTTTGG
TATGGCTTCATTCAGCTCCGGTTCCCAACGATCAAGGCGAGTTACATGATCCCCCATGTTGTGCAAAAAA
GCGGTTAGCTCCTTCGGTCCTCCGATCGTTGTCAGAAGTAAGTTGGCCGCAGTGTTATCACTCATGGTTA
TGGCAGCACTGCATAATTCTCTTACTGTCATGCCATCCGTAAGATGCTTTTCTGTGACTGGTGAGTACTC
AACCAAGTCATTCTGAGAATAGTGTATGCGGCGACCGAGTTGCTCTTGCCCGGCGTCAATACGGGATAAT
ACCGCGCCACATAGCAGAACTTTAAAAGTGCTCATCATTGGAAAACGTTCTTCGGGGCGAAAACTCTCAA
GGATCTTACCGCTGTTGAGATCCAGTTCGATGTAACCCACTCGTGCACCCAACTGATCTTCAGCATCTTT
TACTTTCACCAGCGTTTCTGGGTGAGCAAAAACAGGAAGGCAAAATGCCGCAAAAAAGGGAATAAGGGCG
ACACGGAAATGTTGAATACTCATACTCTTCCTTTTTCAATATTATTGAAGCATTTATCAGGGTTATTGTC
TCATGAGCGGATACATATTTGAATGTATTTAGAAAAATAAACAAATAGGGGTTCCGCGCACATTTCCCCG
AAAAGTGCCACCTGGGTCCTTTTCATCACGTGCTATAAAAATAATTATAATTTAAATTTTTTAATATAAA
TATATAAATTAAAAATAGAAAGTAAAAAAAGAAATTAAAGAAAAAATAGTTTTTGTTTTCCGAAGATGTA
AAAGACTCTAGGGGGATCGCCAACAAATACTACCTTTTATCTTGCTCTTCCTGCTCTCAGGTATTAATGC
CGAATTGTTTCATCTTGTCTGTGTAGAAGACCACACACGAAAATCCTGTGATTTTACATTTTACTTATCG
TTAATCGAATGTATATCTATTTAATCTGCTTTTCTTGTCTAATAAATATATATGTAAAGTACGCTTTTTG
TTGAAATTTTTTAAACCTTTGTTTATTTTTTTTTCTTCATTCCGTAACTCTTCTACCTTCTTTATTTACT
TTCTAAAATCCAAATACAAAACATAAAAATAAATAAACACAGAGTAAATTCCCAAATTATTCCATCATTA
AAAGATACGAGGCGCGTGTAAGTTACAGGCAAGCGATCCGTCTAAGAAACCATTATTATCATGACATTAA
CCTATAAAAATAGGCGTATCACGAGGCCCTTTCGTC
Features (pLannotate 1.2.2; 27 found; start..end, strand, type, name):
    137..186     +  misc_feature   bom (fragment): basis of mobility region from pBR322
    194..234     +  promoter       URA3 promoter (fragment): S. cerevisiae URA3
    284..481     -  terminator     TEF terminator: Ashbya gossypii TEF terminator
    284..1859    -  gene           hphMX6: yeast selectable marker conferring hygromycin resistance
   1993..2434    +  promoter       GAL1 promoter: S. cerevisiae GAL1; inducible promoter, regulated by Gal4
   2454..6557    +  CDS            cas9: CAS9_STRP1 - Also known as csn1 From Streptococcus pyogenes serotype M1.
   6639..6704    +  CDS            3xFLAG: three tandem FLAG® epitope tags, followed by an enterokinase cleavage site
   6723..6970    +  terminator     CYC1 terminator: S. cerevisiae CYC1; transcription terminator for CYC1
   6980..7029    +  misc_feature   bom (fragment): basis of mobility region from pBR322
   7057..7485    -  rep_origin     f1 ori (sequence partly withheld): f1 bacteriophage origin of replication; arrow indicates direction of (+) strand synthesis
   7489..7646    -  CDS            lacZα (fragment): LacZα fragment of β-galactosidase; lacZ fragment
   7649..7667    +  promoter       T7 promoter: promoter for bacteriophage T7 RNA polymerase
   7676..7747    +  misc_feature   MCS (fragment): pBluescript multiple cloning site
   7748..8016    +  promoter       SNR52 promoter: promoter for the S. cerevisiae small nucleolar RNA gene SNR52
   8037..8111    +  misc_RNA       gRNA scaffold: guide RNA scaffold for the Streptococcus pyogenes CRISPR/Cas9 system
   8116..8135    +  terminator     SUP4 terminator: transcription terminator for the S. cerevisiae SUP4 tRNA gene
   8135..8165    +  misc_feature   MCS (fragment): pBluescript multiple cloning site
   8178..8196    -  promoter       T3 promoter: promoter for bacteriophage T3 RNA polymerase
   8239..8261    -  protein_bind   lac operator (fragment): The lac repressor binds to the lac operator to inhibit transcription in E. coli. This inhibition can be relieved by adding lactose or isopropyl-β-D-thiogalactopyranoside (IPTG). lac repressor encoded by lacI
   8265..8295    -  promoter       lac promoter: promoter for the E. coli lac operon
   8310..8331    -  protein_bind   CAP binding site: CAP binding activates transcription in the presence of cAMP. E. coli catabolite activator protein
   8344..8436    -  CDS            lacI (fragment): lac repressor; lacI; The lac repressor binds to the lac operator to inhibit transcription in E. coli. This inhibition can be relieved by adding lactose or isopropyl-β-D-thiogalactopyranoside (IPTG).
   8619..9207    -  rep_origin     ori: high-copy-number ColE1/pMB1/pBR322/pUC origin of replication
   9378..10238   -  CDS            AmpR: β-lactamase; bla; confers resistance to ampicillin, carbenicillin, and related antibiotics
  10239..10343   -  promoter       AmpR promoter: bla
  10380..10883   +  misc_feature   CEN/ARS: S. cerevisiae CEN6 centromere fused to an autonomously replicating sequence
  10951..35      +  CDS            rop (fragment) (across the origin): Rop protein, which maintains plasmids at low copy number; rop
