[The description below was written by a language model from this plasmid's Addgene catalogue record and pLannotate feature annotations shown in this document.]
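Description:
bRA66-deltaMic60 is a yeast CRISPR/Cas9 plasmid built on the bRA66 backbone, an E. coli–S. cerevisiae shuttle vector of about 10.9 kb. In bacteria it replicates from a high-copy ColE1/pUC-type origin and is selected with ampicillin through the AmpR β-lactamase gene. An f1 origin and remnants of a pBluescript-style lacZα/multiple cloning site region are also present. In budding yeast it is maintained as a low-copy centromeric plasmid through a CEN/ARS element and selected with hygromycin through the hphMX6 cassette, which is annotated with the Ashbya gossypii TEF terminator.

The plasmid carries both components needed for genome cutting. Streptococcus pyogenes Cas9, followed by a 3xFLAG epitope, is placed under the galactose-inducible GAL1 promoter and ends at the CYC1 terminator, so nuclease expression can be switched on by carbon source. The guide RNA cassette consists of the RNA polymerase III SNR52 promoter, a 20-nucleotide spacer slot, the S. pyogenes gRNA scaffold and the SUP4 terminator. The 20 bp difference between backbone and total size matches insertion of a single spacer, introduced by Gibson cloning.

The guide targets MIC60 (YKR016W, also known as FCJ1), and the stated purpose is to generate a MIC60 deletion strain and a truncated Mic60(1-317) allele in S. cerevisiae. No repair template is annotated on the plasmid. The catalogue lists T7 as the promoter, but the T7 promoter in the feature table is only a flanking backbone element, and guide expression is driven by SNR52. The record also gives two different spacer sequences in separate fields and does not resolve which one is present.
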