Addgene plasmid #245524: bRA66-deltaMic60
Purpose: Edited bRA66 containing gRNA to create S. cerevisiae deltaMic60 and S. cerevisiae Mic60(1-317)
Depositing lab: Luke Chao. Depositing organization: Massachusetts General Hospital. Publication: Ancestral sequence reconstruction of the Mic60 Mitofilin domain reveals residues supporting respiration in yeast. Benning FMC, Bell TA, Nguyen TH, Syau D, Connell LB, Liao YT, Keating MP, Coughlin M, Nordstrom AEH, Ericsson M, daCosta CJB, Chao LH. Protein Sci. 2025 Jul;34(7):e70207. doi: 10.1002/pro.70207. PubMed 40545685.
Backbone
  Vector backbone: bRA66
  Backbone manufacturer: Addgene Plasmid #100952
  Backbone size w/o insert (bp): 10931
  Total vector size (bp): 10951
  Modifications to backbone: inserted gRNA AGATTCTTGACTGTGAAATA
  Vector type: CRISPR
Growth in bacteria
  Bacterial resistance: Ampicillin, 100 μg/mL
  Growth temperature: 37°C
  Growth strain: DH5alpha
  Copy number: High Copy
Gene/Insert
  Gene/Insert name: YKR016w
  gRNA/shRNA sequence: CTACGCTTAATAGCGATGGA
  Species: S. cerevisiae (budding yeast)
  GenBank ID: Z28241.1 Z28241.1
  Entrez Gene: MIC60 (a.k.a. YKR016W, AIM28, FCJ1, FMP13)
  Promoter: T7 TAATACGACTCACTATAGG
  Cloning method: Gibson Cloning
  Sequencing primers: 5′ GTAAAACGACGGCCAGT; 3′ GTCATAGCTGTTTCCTG
Resource information
  A portion of this plasmid was derived from a plasmid made by: bRA66 was obtained from Addgene from James Haber (Addgene plasmid # 100952 ; http://n2t.net/addgene:100952 ; RRID:Addgene_100952; Anand et al., 2017)
Terms and licenses: Academic/Nonprofit Terms; Industry Terms: Not Available to Industry
How to cite: bRA66-deltaMic60 was a gift from Luke Chao (Addgene plasmid # 245524 ; http://n2t.net/addgene:245524 ; RRID:Addgene_245524)
